>Addgene plasmid #49480 | MR015-PKP2 Right TALEN_NK | depositor full sequence | sequence record 73770 | MR015-PKP2 Right TALEN_NK sequence 8345 bps
GACGGATCGGGAGATCTCCCGATCCCCTATGGTGCACTCTCAGTACAATCTGCTCTGATGCCGCATAGTT
AAGCCAGTATCTGCTCCCTGCTTGTGTGTTGGAGGTCGCTGAGTAGTGCGCGAGCAAAATTTAAGCTACA
ACAAGGCAAGGCTTGACCGACAATTGCATGAAGAATCTGCTTAGGGTTAGGCGTTTTGCGCTGCTTCGCG
ATGTACGGGCCAGATATACGCGTTGACATTGATTATTGACTAGTTATTAATAGTAATCAATTACGGGGTC
ATTAGTTCATAGCCCATATATGGAGTTCCGCGTTACATAACTTACGGTAAATGGCCCGCCTGGCTGACCG
CCCAACGACCCCCGCCCATTGACGTCAATAATGACGTATGTTCCCATAGTAACGCCAATAGGGACTTTCC
ATTGACGTCAATGGGTGGAGTATTTACGGTAAACTGCCCACTTGGCAGTACATCAAGTGTATCATATGCC
AAGTACGCCCCCTATTGACGTCAATGACGGTAAATGGCCCGCCTGGCATTATGCCCAGTACATGACCTTA
TGGGACTTTCCTACTTGGCAGTACATCTACGTATTAGTCATCGCTATTACCATGGTGATGCGGTTTTGGC
AGTACATCAATGGGCGTGGATAGCGGTTTGACTCACGGGGATTTCCAAGTCTCCACCCCATTGACGTCAA
TGGGAGTTTGTTTTGGCACCAAAATCAACGGGACTTTCCAAAATGTCGTAACAACTCCGCCCCATTGACG
CAAATGGGCGGTAGGCGTGTACGGTGGGAGGTCTATATAAGCAGAGCTCTCTGGCTAACTAGAGAACCCA
CTGCTTACTGGCTTATCGAAATTAATACGACTCACTATAGGGAGACCCAAGCTGGCTAGCGCCACCATGG
ACTACAAAGACCATGACGGTGATTATAAAGATCATGACATCGATTACAAGGATGACGATGACAAGATGGC
CCCCAAGAAGAAGAGGAAGGTGGGCATTCACCGCGGGGTACCTATGGTGGACTTGAGGACACTCGGTTAT
TCGCAACAGCAACAGGAGAAAATCAAGCCTAAGGTCAGGAGCACCGTCGCGCAACACCACGAGGCGCTTG
TGGGGCATGGCTTCACTCATGCGCATATTGTCGCGCTTTCACAGCACCCTGCGGCGCTTGGGACGGTGGC
TGTCAAATACCAAGATATGATTGCGGCCCTGCCCGAAGCCACGCACGAGGCAATTGTAGGGGTCGGTAAA
CAGTGGTCGGGAGCGCGAGCACTTGAGGCGCTGCTGACTGTGGCGGGTGAGCTTAGGGGGCCTCCGCTCC
AGCTCGACACCGGGCAGCTGCTGAAGATCGCGAAGAGAGGGGGAGTAACAGCGGTAGAGGCAGTGCACGC
CTGGCGCAATGCGCTCACCGGTGCCCCCCTGAACCTGACCCCGGACCAAGTGGTGGCTATCGCCAGCAAC
AAGGGCGGCAAGCAAGCGCTCGAAACGGTGCAGCGGCTGTTGCCGGTGCTGTGCCAGGACCATGGCCTGA
CCCCGGACCAAGTGGTGGCTATCGCCAGCAACAAGGGCGGCAAGCAAGCGCTCGAAACGGTGCAGCGGCT
GTTGCCGGTGCTGTGCCAGGACCATGGCCTGACCCCGGACCAAGTGGTGGCTATCGCCAGCAACAAGGGC
GGCAAGCAAGCGCTCGAAACGGTGCAGCGGCTGTTGCCGGTGCTGTGCCAGGACCATGGCCTGACCCCGG
ACCAAGTGGTGGCTATCGCCAGCAACGGTGGCGGCAAGCAAGCGCTCGAAACGGTGCAGCGGCTGTTGCC
GGTGCTGTGCCAGGACCATGGCCTGACCCCGGACCAAGTGGTGGCTATCGCCAGCAACATTGGCGGCAAG
CAAGCGCTCGAAACGGTGCAGCGGCTGTTGCCGGTGCTGTGCCAGGACCATGGCCTGACCCCGGACCAAG
TGGTGGCTATCGCCAGCAACAAGGGCGGCAAGCAAGCGCTCGAAACGGTGCAGCGGCTGTTGCCGGTGCT
GTGCCAGGACCATGGCCTGACCCCGGACCAAGTGGTGGCTATCGCCAGCAACGGTGGCGGCAAGCAAGCG
CTCGAAACGGTGCAGCGGCTGTTGCCGGTGCTGTGCCAGGACCATGGCCTGACTCCGGACCAAGTGGTGG
CTATCGCCAGCCACGATGGCGGCAAGCAAGCGCTCGAAACGGTGCAGCGGCTGTTGCCGGTGCTGTGCCA
GGACCATGGCCTGACCCCGGACCAAGTGGTGGCTATCGCCAGCAACGGTGGCGGCAAGCAAGCGCTCGAA
ACGGTGCAGCGGCTGTTGCCGGTGCTGTGCCAGGACCATGGCCTGACTCCGGACCAAGTGGTGGCTATCG
CCAGCCACGATGGCGGCAAGCAAGCGCTCGAAACGGTGCAGCGGCTGTTGCCGGTGCTGTGCCAGGACCA
TGGCCTGACCCCGGACCAAGTGGTGGCTATCGCCAGCCACGATGGCGGCAAGCAAGCGCTCGAAACGGTG
CAGCGGCTGTTGCCGGTGCTGTGCCAGGACCATGGCCTGACCCCGGACCAAGTGGTGGCTATCGCCAGCA
ACGGTGGCGGCAAGCAAGCGCTCGAAACGGTGCAGCGGCTGTTGCCGGTGCTGTGCCAGGACCATGGCCT
GACCCCGGACCAAGTGGTGGCTATCGCCAGCAACGGTGGCGGCAAGCAAGCGCTCGAAACGGTGCAGCGG
CTGTTGCCGGTGCTGTGCCAGGACCATGGCCTGACTCCGGACCAAGTGGTGGCTATCGCCAGCCACGATG
GCGGCAAGCAAGCGCTCGAAACGGTGCAGCGGCTGTTGCCGGTGCTGTGCCAGGACCATGGCCTGACCCC
GGACCAAGTGGTGGCTATCGCCAGCAACATTGGCGGCAAGCAAGCGCTCGAAACGGTGCAGCGGCTGTTG
CCGGTGCTGTGCCAGGACCATGGCCTGACCCCGGACCAAGTGGTGGCTATCGCCAGCAACAAGGGCGGCA
AGCAAGCGCTCGAAACGGTGCAGCGGCTGTTGCCGGTGCTGTGCCAGGACCATGGCCTGACCCCGGACCA
AGTGGTGGCTATCGCCAGCAACAATGGCGGCAAGCAAGCGCTCGAAAGCATTGTGGCCCAGCTGAGCCGG
CCTGATCCGGCGTTGGCCGCGTTGACCAACGACCATCTGGTGGCGTTGGCATGTCTTGGTGGACGACCCG
CGCTCGATGCAGTCAAAAAGGGTCTGCCTCATGCTCCCGCATTGATCAAAAGAACCAACCGGCGGATTCC
CGAGAGAACTTCCCATCGAGTCGCGGGATCCCAGCTGGTGAAGAGCGAGCTGGAGGAGAAGAAGTCCGAG
CTGCGGCACAAGCTGAAGTACGTGCCCCACGAGTACATCGAGCTGATCGAGATCGCCAGGAACAGCACCC
AGGACCGCATCCTGGAGATGAAGGTGATGGAGTTCTTCATGAAGGTGTACGGCTACAGGGGAAAGCACCT
GGGCGGAAGCAGAAAGCCTGACGGCGCCATCTATACAGTGGGCAGCCCCATCGATTACGGCGTGATCGTG
GACACAAAGGCCTACAGCGGCGGCTACAATCTGCCTATCGGCCAGGCCGACGAGATGCAGAGATACGTGG
AGGAGAACCAGACCCGGAATAAGCACATCAACCCCAACGAGTGGTGGAAGGTGTACCCTAGCAGCGTGAC
CGAGTTCAAGTTCCTGTTCGTGAGCGGCCACTTCAAGGGCAACTACAAGGCCCAGCTGACCAGGCTGAAC
CACATCACCAACCGCAATGGCGCCGTGCTGAGCGTGGAGGAGCTGCTGATCGGCGGCGAGATGATCAAAG
CCGGCACCCTGACACTGGAGGAGGTGCGGCGCAAGTTCAACAACGGCGAGATCAACTTCTGATAACTTAA
GTTTAAACCGCTGATCAGCCTCGACTGTGCCTTCTAGTTGCCAGCCATCTGTTGTTTGCCCCTCCCCCGT
GCCTTCCTTGACCCTGGAAGGTGCCACTCCCACTGTCCTTTCCTAATAAAATGAGGAAATTGCATCGCAT
TGTCTGAGTAGGTGTCATTCTATTCTGGGGGGTGGGGTGGGGCAGGACAGCAAGGGGGAGGATTGGGAAG
ACAATAGCAGGCATGCTGGGGATGCGGTGGGCTCTATGGCTTCTGAGGCGGAAAGAACCAGCTGGGGCTC
TAGGGGGTATCCCC
[124 nt withheld, positions 4215-4338]
C
[91 nt withheld, positions 4340-4430]
A
[49 nt withheld, positions 4432-4480]
CCTTTGACGTTGGAGTCCACGTTCTTT
[37 nt withheld, positions 4508-4544]
ACCCTATCTCGGTCTATTCTTTTGATTTATAAGGGATTTTGCCGATTTCGGCCTATTGGTTAAAAAATGA
GCTGATTTAACAAAAATTTAACGCGAATTAATTCTGTGGAATGTGTGTCAGTTAGGGTGTGGAAAGTCCC
CAGGCTCCCCAGCAGGCAGAAGTATGCAAAGCATGCATCTCAATTAGTCAGCAACCAGGTGTGGAAAGTC
CCCAGGCTCCCCAGCAGGCAGAAGTATGCAAAGCATGCATCTCAATTAGTCAGCAACCATAGTCCCGCCC
CTAACTCCGCCCATCCCGCCCCTAACTCCGCCCAGTTCCGCCCATTCTCCGCCCCATGGCTGACTAATTT
TTTTTATTTATGCAGAGGCCGAGGCCGCCTCTGCCTCTGAGCTATTCCAGAAGTAGTGAGGAGGCTTTTT
TGGAGGCCTAGGCTTTTGCAAAAAGCTCCCGGGAGCTTGTATATCCATTTTCGGATCTGATCAAGAGACA
GGATGAGGATCGTTTCGCATGATTGAACAAGATGGATTGCACGCAGGTTCTCCGGCCGCTTGGGTGGAGA
GGCTATTCGGCTATGACTGGGCACAACAGACAATCGGCTGCTCTGATGCCGCCGTGTTCCGGCTGTCAGC
GCAGGGGCGCCCGGTTCTTTTTGTCAAGACCGACCTGTCCGGTGCCCTGAATGAACTGCAGGACGAGGCA
GCGCGGCTATCGTGGCTGGCCACGACGGGCGTTCCTTGCGCAGCTGTGCTCGACGTTGTCACTGAAGCGG
GAAGGGACTGGCTGCTATTGGGCGAAGTGCCGGGGCAGGATCTCCTGTCATCTCACCTTGCTCCTGCCGA
GAAAGTATCCATCATGGCTGATGCAATGCGGCGGCTGCATACGCTTGATCCGGCTACCTGCCCATTCGAC
CACCAAGCGAAACATCGCATCGAGCGAGCACGTACTCGGATGGAAGCCGGTCTTGTCGATCAGGATGATC
TGGACGAAGAGCATCAGGGGCTCGCGCCAGCCGAACTGTTCGCCAGGCTCAAGGCGCGCATGCCCGACGG
CGAGGATCTCGTCGTGACCCATGGCGATGCCTGCTTGCCGAATATCATGGTGGAAAATGGCCGCTTTTCT
GGATTCATCGACTGTGGCCGGCTGGGTGTGGCGGACCGCTATCAGGACATAGCGTTGGCTACCCGTGATA
TTGCTGAAGAGCTTGGCGGCGAATGGGCTGACCGCTTCCTCGTGCTTTACGGTATCGCCGCTCCCGATTC
GCAGCGCATCGCCTTCTATCGCCTTCTTGACGAGTTCTTCTGAGCGGGACTCTGGGGTTCGAAATGACCG
ACCAAGCGACGCCCAACCTGCCATCACGAGATTTCGATTCCACCGCCGCCTTCTATGAAAGGTTGGGCTT
CGGAATCGTTTTCCGGGACGCCGGCTGGATGATCCTCCAGCGCGGGGATCTCATGCTGGAGTTCTTCGCC
CACCCCAACTTGTTTATTGCAGCTTATAATGGTTACAAATAAAGCAATAGCATCACAAATTTCACAAATA
AAGCATTTTTTTCACTGCATTCTAGTTGTGGTTTGTCCAAACTCATCAATGTATCTTATCATGTCTGTAT
ACCGTCGACCTCTAGCTAGAGCTTGGCGTAATCATGGTCATAGCTGTTTCCTGTGTGAAATTGTTATCCG
CTCACAATTCCACACAACATACGAGCCGGAAGCATAAAGTGTAAAGCCTGGGGTGCCTAATGAGTGAGCT
AACTCACATTAATTGCGTTGCGCTCACTGCCCGCTTTCCAGTCGGGAAACCTGTCGTGCCAGCTGCATTA
ATGAATCGGCCAACGCGCGGGGAGAGGCGGTTTGCGTATTGGGCGCTCTTCCGCTTCCTCGCTCACTGAC
TCGCTGCGCTCGGTCGTTCGGCTGCGGCGAGCGGTATCAGCTCACTCAAAGGCGGTAATACGGTTATCCA
CAGAATCAGGGGATAACGCAGGAAAGAACATGTGAGCAAAAGGCCAGCAAAAGGCCAGGAACCGTAAAAA
GGCCGCGTTGCTGGCGTTTTTCCATAGGCTCCGCCCCCCTGACGAGCATCACAAAAATCGACGCTCAAGT
CAGAGGTGGCGAAACCCGACAGGACTATAAAGATACCAGGCGTTTCCCCCTGGAAGCTCCCTCGTGCGCT
CTCCTGTTCCGACCCTGCCGCTTACCGGATACCTGTCCGCCTTTCTCCCTTCGGGAAGCGTGGCGCTTTC
TCATAGCTCACGCTGTAGGTATCTCAGTTCGGTGTAGGTCGTTCGCTCCAAGCTGGGCTGTGTGCACGAA
CCCCCCGTTCAGCCCGACCGCTGCGCCTTATCCGGTAACTATCGTCTTGAGTCCAACCCGGTAAGACACG
ACTTATCGCCACTGGCAGCAGCCACTGGTAACAGGATTAGCAGAGCGAGGTATGTAGGCGGTGCTACAGA
GTTCTTGAAGTGGTGGCCTAACTACGGCTACACTAGAAGAACAGTATTTGGTATCTGCGCTCTGCTGAAG
CCAGTTACCTTCGGAAAAAGAGTTGGTAGCTCTTGATCCGGCAAACAAACCACCGCTGGTAGCGGTTTTT
TTGTTTGCAAGCAGCAGATTACGCGCAGAAAAAAAGGATCTCAAGAAGATCCTTTGATCTTTTCTACGGG
GTCTGACGCTCAGTGGAACGAAAACTCACGTTAAGGGATTTTGGTCATGAGATTATCAAAAAGGATCTTC
ACCTAGATCCTTTTAAATTAAAAATGAAGTTTTAAATCAATCTAAAGTATATATGAGTAAACTTGGTCTG
ACAGTTACCAATGCTTAATCAGTGAGGCACCTATCTCAGCGATCTGTCTATTTCGTTCATCCATAGTTGC
CTGACTCCCCGTCGTGTAGATAACTACGATACGGGAGGGCTTACCATCTGGCCCCAGTGCTGCAATGATA
CCGCGAGACCCACGCTCACCGGCTCCAGATTTATCAGCAATAAACCAGCCAGCCGGAAGGGCCGAGCGCA
GAAGTGGTCCTGCAACTTTATCCGCCTCCATCCAGTCTATTAATTGTTGCCGGGAAGCTAGAGTAAGTAG
TTCGCCAGTTAATAGTTTGCGCAACGTTGTTGCCATTGCTACAGGCATCGTGGTGTCACGCTCGTCGTTT
GGTATGGCTTCATTCAGCTCCGGTTCCCAACGATCAAGGCGAGTTACATGATCCCCCATGTTGTGCAAAA
AAGCGGTTAGCTCCTTCGGTCCTCCGATCGTTGTCAGAAGTAAGTTGGCCGCAGTGTTATCACTCATGGT
TATGGCAGCACTGCATAATTCTCTTACTGTCATGCCATCCGTAAGATGCTTTTCTGTGACTGGTGAGTAC
TCAACCAAGTCATTCTGAGAATAGTGTATGCGGCGACCGAGTTGCTCTTGCCCGGCGTCAATACGGGATA
ATACCGCGCCACATAGCAGAACTTTAAAAGTGCTCATCATTGGAAAACGTTCTTCGGGGCGAAAACTCTC
AAGGATCTTACCGCTGTTGAGATCCAGTTCGATGTAACCCACTCGTGCACCCAACTGATCTTCAGCATCT
TTTACTTTCACCAGCGTTTCTGGGTGAGCAAAAACAGGAAGGCAAAATGCCGCAAAAAAGGGAATAAGGG
CGACACGGAAATGTTGAATACTCATACTCTTCCTTTTTCAATATTATTGAAGCATTTATCAGGGTTATTG
TCTCATGAGCGGATACATATTTGAATGTATTTAGAAAAATAAACAAATAGGGGTTCCGCGCACATTTCCC
CGAAAAGTGCCACCTGACGTC
Features (pLannotate 1.2.2; 23 found; start..end, strand, type, name):
     28..80      -  misc_feature   bom (fragment): basis of mobility region from pBR322
    235..614     +  enhancer       CMV enhancer: human cytomegalovirus immediate early enhancer
    615..818     +  promoter       CMV promoter: human cytomegalovirus (CMV) immediate early promoter
    814..847     +  LTR            5' LTR (truncated) (fragment): truncated 5' long terminal repeat (LTR) from HIV-1
    863..881     +  promoter       T7 promoter: promoter for bacteriophage T7 RNA polymerase
    910..975     +  CDS            3xFLAG: three tandem FLAG® epitope tags, followed by an enterokinase cleavage site
   1027..1536    +  CDS            avrBs3 (fragment): AVRB3_XANEU - Experimental evidence at protein level: Swiss-Prot protein existence level 1. Avirulence protein. Acts as a transcription factor in C.annuum plants. In susceptible plants lacking the Bs3 resistance gene induces expression of a number of genes, including genes homologous to a family of auxin-induced genes, alpha-expansin genes, pectate lyase, anthocyanidin glucoside rhamnosyl transferase and at least one transcription factor, UPA20. Their expression leads to plant hypertrophy in mesophyll cells, probably mainly mediated by UPA20 (PubMed:17962565). In resistant plants induces the h
   3127..3333    +  CDS            avrBs3 (fragment): AVRB3_XANEU - Experimental evidence at protein level: Swiss-Prot protein existence level 1. Avirulence protein. Acts as a transcription factor in C.annuum plants. In susceptible plants lacking the Bs3 resistance gene induces expression of a number of genes, including genes homologous to a family of auxin-induced genes, alpha-expansin genes, pectate lyase, anthocyanidin glucoside rhamnosyl transferase and at least one transcription factor, UPA20. Their expression leads to plant hypertrophy in mesophyll cells, probably mainly mediated by UPA20 (PubMed:17962565). In resistant plants induces the h
   3322..3909    +  CDS            fokIR (fragment): T2F1_PLAOK - Also known as rfoKI. Experimental evidence at protein level: Swiss-Prot protein existence level 1. Recognizes the double-stranded sequence 5'-GGATG-3'/3'-CATCC- 5' and cleaves respectively 14 bases after G-1 and 13 bases before C-1. From Planomicrobium okeanokoites (Planococcus okeanokoites) (Flavobacterium okeanokoites).
   3945..4169    +  polyA_signal   bGH poly(A) signal: bovine growth hormone polyadenylation signal
   4173..4194    +  promoter       SV40 promoter (fragment): SV40 enhancer and early promoter
   4215..4643    +  rep_origin     f1 ori (sequence partly withheld): f1 bacteriophage origin of replication; arrow indicates direction of (+) strand synthesis
   4657..4986    +  promoter       SV40 promoter: SV40 enhancer and early promoter
   5053..5844    +  CDS            neo: KKA2_KLEPN - Also known as kan, nptII. Experimental evidence at protein level: Swiss-Prot protein existence level 1. Resistance to kanamycin, neomycin, paromomycin, ribostamycin, butirosin and gentamicin B. From Klebsiella pneumoniae.
   5868..6026    +  CDS            ble (fragment): BLE_KLEPN - Experimental evidence at protein level: Swiss-Prot protein existence level 1. Binding protein with a strong affinity to the bleomycin family of antibiotics. Binds to CL990; an antimitotic-antibiotic compound. From Klebsiella pneumoniae.
   6021..6142    +  polyA_signal   SV40 poly(A) signal: SV40 polyadenylation signal
   6215..6231    -  protein_bind   lac operator: The lac repressor binds to the lac operator to inhibit transcription in E. coli. This inhibition can be relieved by adding lactose or isopropyl-β-D-thiogalactopyranoside (IPTG). lac repressor encoded by lacI
   6239..6269    -  promoter       lac promoter: promoter for the E. coli lac operon
   6284..6305    -  protein_bind   CAP binding site: CAP binding activates transcription in the presence of cAMP. E. coli catabolite activator protein
   6318..6410    -  CDS            lacI (fragment): lac repressor; lacI; The lac repressor binds to the lac operator to inhibit transcription in E. coli. This inhibition can be relieved by adding lactose or isopropyl-β-D-thiogalactopyranoside (IPTG).
   6593..7178    -  rep_origin     ori: high-copy-number ColE1/pMB1/pBR322/pUC origin of replication
   7349..8209    -  CDS            AmpR: β-lactamase; bla; confers resistance to ampicillin, carbenicillin, and related antibiotics
   8210..8314    -  promoter       AmpR promoter: bla
