[The description below was written by a language model from this plasmid's Addgene catalogue record and pLannotate feature annotations shown in this document.]
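Description:
MR015-PKP2 Right TALEN_NK is a mammalian expression plasmid encoding the right-hand member of a TALEN pair directed against PKP2. It is built on the MR015 TALEN backbone, into which the custom repeat array was inserted through BsmBI sites that were destroyed during cloning, consistent with a Golden Gate-style assembly. The "NK" in the name and purpose line presumably refers to use of NK repeat-variable diresidues, generally employed for guanine recognition, although the record does not spell this out. The plasmid is about 8.3 kb and is maintained in E. coli at high copy through a ColE1/pUC-type origin with ampicillin selection. An f1 origin is also present, and the short lac promoter/operator, lacI and bom fragments appear to be backbone remnants.

The nuclease open reading frame is driven by the CMV immediate-early enhancer and promoter, with a T7 promoter just upstream of the coding region, and is terminated by the bGH polyadenylation signal. It begins with a 3xFLAG epitope tag, followed by an N-terminal segment derived from the Xanthomonas TAL effector AvrBs3. The unannotated stretch that follows corresponds in position to the DNA-binding repeat array. A C-terminal AvrBs3 segment then links to the FokI cleavage domain. FokI cuts only as a dimer, so this plasmid needs the matching left TALEN to create a double-strand break at the target site. A separate SV40 promoter–neo–SV40 poly(A) cassette allows G418 selection in mammalian cells. The associated publication concerns isolating single-base genome-edited human iPS cells without antibiotic selection, which indicates use for targeted editing of the PKP2 locus.
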