Addgene plasmid #49480: MR015-PKP2 Right TALEN_NK
Purpose: Right TALEN for PKP2 with NK
Depositing lab: Bruce Conklin. Depositing organization: J. David Gladstone Institutes. Publication: Isolation of single-base genome-edited human iPS cells without antibiotic selection. Miyaoka Y, Chan AH, Judge LM, Yoo J, Huang M, Nguyen TD, Lizarraga PP, So PL, Conklin BR. Nat Methods. 2014 Mar;11(3):291-3. doi: 10.1038/nmeth.2840. Epub 2014 Feb 9. PubMed 24509632.
Backbone
  Vector backbone: MR015
  Backbone manufacturer: Matthew Porteus
  Backbone size w/o insert (bp): 7053
  Total vector size (bp): 8345
  Vector type: Mammalian Expression, TALEN
  Selectable markers: Neomycin (select with G418)
Growth in bacteria
  Bacterial resistance: Ampicillin, 100 μg/mL
  Growth temperature: 37°C
  Growth strain: DH5alpha
  Copy number: High Copy
Gene/Insert
  Gene/Insert name: TALEN
  Species: TALEN
  Insert size (bp): 1292
  Cloning method: Restriction Enzyme; 5′ cloning site BsmBI (destroyed during cloning); 3′ cloning site BsmBI (destroyed during cloning)
  Sequencing primers: 5′ GTAACAGCGGTAGAGGCAGTG; 3′ CGTCCACCAAGACATGCCAAC
Terms and licenses: Academic/Nonprofit Terms; Industry Terms: Not Available to Industry
How to cite: MR015-PKP2 Right TALEN_NK was a gift from Bruce Conklin (Addgene plasmid # 49480 ; http://n2t.net/addgene:49480 ; RRID:Addgene_49480)
