>Addgene plasmid #49480 | MR015-PKP2 Right TALEN_NK | addgene partial sequence | sequence record 75721 | CMV-F 5'-CGCAAATGGGCGGTAGGCGTG-3'
CTCTCTGGCTAACTAGAGAACCCACTGCTTACTGGCTTATCGAAATTAATACGACTCACTATAGGGAGAC
CCAAGCTGGCTAGCGCCACCATGGACTACAAAGACCATGACGGTGATTATAAAGATCATGACATCGATTA
CAAGGATGACGATGACAAGATGGCCCCCAAGAAGAAGAGGAAGGTGGGCATTCACCGCGGGGTACCTATG
GTGGACTTGAGGACACTCGGTTATTCGCAACAGCAACAGGAGAAAATCAAGCCTAAGGTCAGGAGCACCG
TCGCGCAACACCACGAGGCGCTTGTGGGGCATGGCTTCACTCATGCGCATATTGTCGCGCTTTCACAGCA
CCCTGCGGCGCTTGGGACGGTGGCTGTCAAATACCAAGATATGATTGCGGCCCTGCCCGAAGCCACGCAC
GAGGCAATTGTAGGGGTCGGTAAACAGTGGTCGGGAGCGCGAGCACTTGAGGCGCTGCTGACTGTGGCGG
GTGAGCTTAGGGGGCCTCCGCTCCAGCTCGACACCGGGCAGCTGCTGAAGATCGCGAAGAGAGGGGGAGT
AACAGCGGTAGAGGCAGTGCACGCCTGGCGCAATGCGCTCACCGGTGCCCCCCTGAACCTGACCCCGGAC
CAAGTGGTGGCTATCGCCAGCAACAAGGGCGGCAAGCAAGCGCTCGAAACGGTGCAGCGGCTGTTGCCGG
TGCTGTGCCAGGACCATGGCCTGACCCCGGACCAAGTGGTGGCTATCGCCAGCAACAAGGGCGGCAAGCA
AGCGCTCGAAACGGTGCAGCGGCTGTTGCCGGTGCTGTGC
