>Addgene plasmid #49480 | MR015-PKP2 Right TALEN_NK | addgene partial sequence | sequence record 75739 | BGH-rev
GATCTCGCCGTTGTTGAACTTGCGCCGCACCTCCTCCAGTGTCAGGGTGCCGGCTTTGATCATCTCGCCG
CCGATCAGCAGCTCCTCCACGCTCAGCACGGCGCCATTGCAGTTGGTGATGTGGTTCAGCCTGGTCAGCT
GGGCCTTGTAGTTGCCCTTGAAGTGGCCGCTCACGAACAGGAACTTGAACTCGGTCACGCTGCTAGGGTA
CACCTTCCACCACTCGTTGGGGTTGATGTGCTTATTCCGGGTCTGGTTCTCCTCCACGTATCTCTGCATC
TCGTCGGCCTGGCCGATAGGCAGATTGTAGCCGCCGCTGTAGGCCTTTGTGTCCACGATCACGCCGTAAT
CGATGGGGCTGCCCACTGTATAGATGGCGCCGTCAGGCTTTCTGCTTCCGCCCAGGTGCTTTCCCCTGTA
GCCGTACACCTTCATGAAGAACTCCATCACCTTCATCTCCAGGATGCGGTCCTGGGTGCTGTTCCTGGCG
ATCTCGATCAGCTCGATGTACTCGTGGGGCACGTACTTCAGCTTGTGCCGCAGCTCGGACTTCTTCTCCT
CCAGCTCGCTCTTCACCAGCTGGGATCCCGCGACTCGATGGGAAGTTCTCTCGGGAATCCGCCGGTTGGT
TCTTTTGATCAATGCGGGAGCATGAGGCAGACCCTTTTTGACTGCATCGAGCGCGGGTCGTCCACCAAGA
CATGCCAACGCCACCAGATGGTCGTTGGTCAACGCGGCCAACGCCGGATCAGGCCGGCTCAGCTGGGCCA
CAATGCTTTC
