>Addgene plasmid #49480 | MR015-PKP2 Right TALEN_NK | addgene partial sequence | sequence record 75741 | JDS-TALEN-F 5'-TAGGGGTCGGTAAACAGTGG-3'
GCTGCTGACTGTGGCGGGTGAGCTTAGGGGGCCTCCGCTCCAGCTCGACACCGGGCAGCTGCTGAAGATC
GCGAAGAGAGGGGGAGTAACAGCGGTAGAGGCAGTGCACGCCTGGCGCAATGCGCTCACCGGTGCCCCCC
TGAACCTGACCCCGGACCAAGTGGTGGCTATCGCCAGCAACAAGGGCGGCAAGCAAGCGCTCGAAACGGT
GCAGCGGCTGTTGCCGGTGCTGTGCCAGGACCATGGCCTGACCCCGGACCAAGTGGTGGCTATCGCCAGC
AACAAGGGCGGCAAGCAAGCGCTCGAAACGGTGCAGCGGCTGTTGCCGGTGCTGTGCCAGGACCATGGCC
TGACCCCGGACCAAGTGGTGGCTATCGCCAGCAACAAGGGCGGCAAGCAAGCGCTCGAAACGGTGCAGCG
GCTGTTGCCGGTGCTGTGCCAGGACCATGGCCTGACCCCGGACCAAGTGGTGGCTATCGCCAGCAACGGT
GGCGGCAAGCAAGCGCTCGAAACGGTGCAGCGGCTGTTGCCGGTGCTGTGCCAGGACCATGGCCTGACCC
CGGACCAAGTGGTGGCTATCGCCAGCAACATTGGCGGCAAGCAAGCGCTCGAAACGGTGCAGCGGCTGTT
GCCGGTGCTGTGCCAGGACCATGGCCTGACCCCGGACCAAGTGGTGGCTATCGCCAGCAACAAGGGCGGC
AAGCAAGCGCTCGAAACGGTGCAGCGGCTGTTGCCGGTGCTGTGCCAGGACCATGGCCTGACCCCGGACC
AAGTGGTGGCTATCG
