>Addgene plasmid #49480 | MR015-PKP2 Right TALEN_NK | addgene partial sequence | sequence record 75791 | TAL-R3 5'-cgccaccagatggtcgttgg-3'
GCTGGGCCACAATGCTTTCGAGCGCTTGCTTGCCGCCATTGTTGCTGGCGATAGCCACCACTTGGTCCGG
GGTCAGGCCATGGTCCTGGCACAGCACCGGCAACAGCCGCTGCACCGTTTCGAGCGCTTGCTTGCCGCCC
TTGTTGCTGGCGATAGCCACCACTTGGTCCGGGGTCAGGCCATGGTCCTGGCACAGCACCGGCAACAGCC
GCTGCACCGTTTCGAGCGCTTGCTTGCCGCCAATGTTGCTGGCGATAGCCACCACTTGGTCCGGGGTCAG
GCCATGGTCCTGGCACAGCACCGGCAACAGCCGCTGCACCGTTTCGAGCGCTTGCTTGCCGCCATCGTGG
CTGGCGATAGCCACCACTTGGTCCGGAGTCAGGCCATGGTCCTGGCACAGCACCGGCAACAGCCGCTGCA
CCGTTTCGAGCGCTTGCTTGCCGCCACCGTTGCTGGCGATAGCCACCACTTGGTCCGGGGTCAGGCCATG
GTCCTGGCACAGCACCGGCAACAGCCGCTGCACCGTTTCGAGCGCTTGCTTGCCGCCACCGTTGCTGGCG
ATAGCCACCACTTGGTCCGGGGTCAGGCCATGGTCCTGGCACAGCACCGGCAACAGCCGCTGCACCGTTT
CGAGCGCTTGCTTGCCGCCATCGTGGCTGGCGATAGCCACCACTTGGTCCGGGGTCAGGCCATGGTCCTG
GCACAGCACCGGCAACAGCCGCTGCACCGTTTCGAGCGCTTGCTTGCCGCCATCGTGGCTGGCGATAGCC
ACCACTTGGTCCGGAG
